>Addgene plasmid #76789 | PRKCE gRNA (BRDN0001148861) | addgene full sequence | sequence record 186510 | Addgene Assembled Sequence
CCCGGGTGCAAAGATGGATAAAGTTTTAAACAGAGAGGAATCTTTGCAGCTAATGGACCTTCTAGGTCTT
GAAAGGAGTGGGAATTGGCTCCGGTGCCCGTCAGTGGGCAGAGCGCACATCGCCCACAGTCCCCGAGAAG
TTGGGGGGAGGGGTCGGCAATTGATCCGGTGCCTAGAGAAGGTGGCGCGGGGTAAACTGGGAAAGTGATG
TCGTGTACTGGCTCCGCCTTTTTCCCGAGGGTGGGGGAGAACCGTATATAAGTGCAGTAGTCGCCGTGAA
CGTTCTTTTTCGCAACGGGTTTGCCGCCAGAACACAGGTAAGTGCCGTGTGTGGTTCCCGCGGGCCTGGC
CTCTTTACGGGTTATGGCCCTTGCGTGCCTTGAATTACTTCCACCTGGCTGCAGTACGTGATTCTTGATC
CCGAGCTTCGGGTTGGAAGTGGGTGGGAGAGTTCGAGGCCTTGCGCTTAAGGAGCCCCTTCGCCTCGTGC
TTGAGTTGAGGCCTGGCCTGGGCGCTGGGGCCGCCGCGTGCGAATCTGGTGGCACCTTCGCGCCTGTCTC
GCTGCTTTCGATAAGTCTCTAGCCATTTAAAATTTTTGATGACCTGCTGCGACGCTTTTTTTCTGGCAAG
ATAGTCTTGTAAATGCGGGCCAAGATCTGCACACTGGTATTTCGGTTTTTGGGGCCGCGGGCGGCGACGG
GGCCCGTGCGTCCCAGCGCACATGTTCGGCGAGGCGGGGCCTGCGAGCGCGGCCACCGAGAATCGGACGG
GGGTAGTCTCAAGCTGGCCGGCCTGCTCTGGTGCCTGGCCTCGCGCCGCCGTGTATCGCCCCGCCCTGGG
CGGCAAGGCTGGCCCGGTCGGCACCAGTTGCGTGAGCGGAAAGATGGCCGCTTCCCGGCCCTGCTGCAGG
GAGCTCAAAATGGAGGACGCGGCGCTCGGGAGAGCGGGCGGGTGAGTCACCCACACAAAGGAAAAGGGCC
TTTCCGTCCTCAGCCGTCGCTTCATGTGACTCCACGGAGTACCGGGCGCCGTCCAGGCACCTCGATTAGT
TCTCGAGCTTTTGGAGTACGTCGTCTTTAGGTTGGGGGGAGGGGTTTTATGCGATGGAGTTTCCCCACAC
TGAGTGGGTGGAGACTGAAGTTAGGCCAGCTTGGCACTTGATGTAATTCTCCTTGGAATTTGCCCTTTTT
GAGTTTGGATCTTGGTTCATTCTCAAGCCTCAGACAGTGGTTCAAAGTTTTTTTCTTCCATTTCAGGTGT
CGTGACGTACGGCCACCATGACCGAGTACAAGCCCACGGTGCGCCTCGCCACCCGCGACGACGTCCCCAG
GGCCGTACGCACCCTCGCCGCCGCGTTCGCCGACTACCCCGCCACGCGCCACACCGTCGATCCGGACCGC
CACATCGAGCGGGTCACCGAGCTGCAAGAACTCTTCCTCACGCGCGTCGGGCTCGACATCGGCAAGGTGT
GGGTCGCGGACGACGGCGCCGCCGTGGCGGTCTGGACCACGCCGGAGAGCGTCGAAGCGGGGGCGGTGTT
CGCCGAGATCGGCCCGCGCATGGCCGAGTTGAGCGGTTCCCGGCTGGCCGCGCAGCAACAGATGGAAGGC
CTCCTGGCGCCGCACCGGCCCAAGGAGCCCGCGTGGTTCCTGGCCACCGTCGGAGTCTCGCCCGACCACC
AGGGCAAGGGTCTGGGCAGCGCCGTCGTGCTCCCCGGAGTGGAGGCGGCCGAGCGCGCCGGGGTGCCCGC
CTTCCTGGAGACCTCCGCGCCCCGCAACCTCCCCTTCTACGAGCGGCTCGGCTTCACCGTCACCGCCGAC
GTCGAGGTGCCCGAAGGACCGCGCACCTGGTGCATGACCCGCAAGCCCGGTGCCTGAACGCGTTAAGTCG
ACAATCAACCTCTGGATTACAAAATTTGTGAAAGATTGACTGGTATTCTTAACTATGTTGCTCCTTTTAC
GCTATGTGGATACGCTGCTTTAATGCCTTTGTATCATGCTATTGCTTCCCGTATGGCTTTCATTTTCTCC
TCCTTGTATAAATCCTGGTTGCTGTCTCTTTATGAGGAGTTGTGGCCCGTTGTCAGGCAACGTGGCGTGG
TGTGCACTGTGTTTGCTGACGCAACCCCCACTGGTTGGGGCATTGCCACCACCTGTCAGCTCCTTTCCGG
GACTTTCGCTTTCCCCCTCCCTATTGCCACGGCGGAACTCATCGCCGCCTGCCTTGCCCGCTGCTGGACA
GGGGCTCGGCTGTTGGGCACTGACAATTCCGTGGTGTTGTCGGGGAAATCATCGTCCTTTCCTTGGCTGC
TCGCCTGTGTTGCCACCTGGATTCTGCGCGGGACGTCCTTCTGCTACGTCCCTTCGGCCCTCAATCCAGC
GGACCTTCCTTCCCGCGGCCTGCTGCCGGCTCTGCGGCCTCTTCCGCGTCTTCGCCTTCGCCCTCAGACG
AGTCGGATCTCCCTTTGGGCCGCCTCCCCGCGTCGACTTTAAGACCAATGACTTACAAGGCAGCTGTAGA
TCTTAGCCACTTTTTAAAAGAAAAGGGGGGACTGGAAGGGCTAATTCACTCCCAACGAAGACAAGATCTG
CTTTTTGCTTGTACTGGGTCTCTCTGGTTAGACCAGATCTGAGCCTGGGAGCTCTCTGGCTAACTAGGGA
ACCCACTGCTTAAGCCTCAATAAAGCTTGCCTTGAGTGCTTCAAGTAGTGTGTGCCCGTCTGTTGTGTGA
CTCTGGTAACTAGAGATCCCTCAGACCCTTTTAGTCAGTGTGGAAAATCTCTAGCAGTACGTATAGTAGT
TCATGTCATCTTATTATTCAGTATTTATAACTTGCAAAGAAATGAATATCAGAGAGTGAGAGGAACTTGT
TTATTGCAGCTTATAATGGTTACAAATAAAGCAATAGCATCACAAATTTCACAAATAAAGCATTTTTTTC
ACTGCATTCTAGTTGTGGTTTGTCCAAACTCATCAATGTATCTTATCATGTCTGGCTCTAGCTATCCCGC
CCCTAACTCCGCCCATCCCGCCCCTAACTCCGCCCAGTTCCGCCCATTCTCCGCCCCATGGCTGACTAAT
TTTTTTTATTTATGCAGAGGCCGAGGCCGCCTCGGCCTCTGAGCTATTCCAGAAGTAGTGAGGAGGCTTT
TTTGGAGGCCTAGGGACGTACCCAATTCGCCCTATAGTGAGTCGTATTACGCGCGCTCACTGGCCGTCGT
TTTACAACGTCGTGACTGGGAAAACCCTGGCGTTACCCAACTTAATCGCCTTGCAGCACATCCCCCTTTC
GCCAGCTGGCGTAATAGCGAAGAGGCCCGCACCGATCGCCCTTCCCAACAGTTGCGCAGCCTGAATGGCG
AATGGG
[124 nt withheld, positions 3367-3490]
C
[91 nt withheld, positions 3492-3582]
A
[49 nt withheld, positions 3584-3632]
CCTTTGACGTTGGAGTCCACGTTCTTT
[37 nt withheld, positions 3660-3696]
ACCCTATCTCGGTCTATTCTTTTGATTTATAAGGGATTTTGCCGATTTCGGCCTATTGGTTAAAAAATGA
GCTGATTTAACAAAAATTTAACGCGAATTTTAACAAAATATTAACGCTTACAATTTAGGTGGCACTTTTC
GGGGAAATGTGCGCGGAACCCCTATTTGTTTATTTTTCTAAATACATTCAAATATGTATCCGCTCATGAG
ACAATAACCCTGATAAATGCTTCAATAATATTGAAAAAGGAAGAGTATGAGTATTCAACATTTCCGTGTC
GCCCTTATTCCCTTTTTTGCGGCATTTTGCCTTCCTGTTTTTGCTCACCCAGAAACGCTGGTGAAAGTAA
AAGATGCTGAAGATCAGTTGGGTGCACGAGTGGGTTACATCGAACTGGATCTCAACAGCGGTAAGATCCT
TGAGAGTTTTCGCCCCGAAGAACGTTTTCCAATGATGAGCACTTTTAAAGTTCTGCTATGTGGCGCGGTA
TTATCCCGTATTGACGCCGGGCAAGAGCAACTCGGTCGCCGCATACACTATTCTCAGAATGACTTGGTTG
AGTACTCACCAGTCACAGAAAAGCATCTTACGGATGGCATGACAGTAAGAGAATTATGCAGTGCTGCCAT
AACCATGAGTGATAACACTGCGGCCAACTTACTTCTGACAACGATCGGAGGACCGAAGGAGCTAACCGCT
TTTTTGCACAACATGGGGGATCATGTAACTCGCCTTGATCGTTGGGAACCGGAGCTGAATGAAGCCATAC
CAAACGACGAGCGTGACACCACGATGCCTGTAGCAATGGCAACAACGTTGCGCAAACTATTAACTGGCGA
ACTACTTACTCTAGCTTCCCGGCAACAATTAATAGACTGGATGGAGGCGGATAAAGTTGCAGGACCACTT
CTGCGCTCGGCCCTTCCGGCTGGCTGGTTTATTGCTGATAAATCTGGAGCCGGTGAGCGTGGGTCTCGCG
GTATCATTGCAGCACTGGGGCCAGATGGTAAGCCCTCCCGTATCGTAGTTATCTACACGACGGGGAGTCA
GGCAACTATGGATGAACGAAATAGACAGATCGCTGAGATAGGTGCCTCACTGATTAAGCATTGGTAACTG
TCAGACCAAGTTTACTCATATATACTTTAGATTGATTTAAAACTTCATTTTTAATTTAAAAGGATCTAGG
TGAAGATCCTTTTTGATAATCTCATGACCAAAATCCCTTAACGTGAGTTTTCGTTCCACTGAGCGTCAGA
CCCCGTAGAAAAGATCAAAGGATCTTCTTGAGATCCTTTTTTTCTGCGCGTAATCTGCTGCTTGCAAACA
AAAAAACCACCGCTACCAGCGGTGGTTTGTTTGCCGGATCAAGAGCTACCAACTCTTTTTCCGAAGGTAA
CTGGCTTCAGCAGAGCGCAGATACCAAATACTGTTCTTCTAGTGTAGCCGTAGTTAGGCCACCACTTCAA
GAACTCTGTAGCACCGCCTACATACCTCGCTCTGCTAATCCTGTTACCAGTGGCTGCTGCCAGTGGCGAT
AAGTCGTGTCTTACCGGGTTGGACTCAAGACGATAGTTACCGGATAAGGCGCAGCGGTCGGGCTGAACGG
GGGGTTCGTGCACACAGCCCAGCTTGGAGCGAACGACCTACACCGAACTGAGATACCTACAGCGTGAGCT
ATGAGAAAGCGCCACGCTTCCCGAAGGGAGAAAGGCGGACAGGTATCCGGTAAGCGGCAGGGTCGGAACA
GGAGAGCGCACGAGGGAGCTTCCAGGGGGAAACGCCTGGTATCTTTATAGTCCTGTCGGGTTTCGCCACC
TCTGACTTGAGCGTCGATTTTTGTGATGCTCGTCAGGGGGGCGGAGCCTATGGAAAAACGCCAGCAACGC
GGCCTTTTTACGGTTCCTGGCCTTTTGCTGGCCTTTTGCTCACATGTTCTTTCCTGCGTTATCCCCTGAT
TCTGTGGATAACCGTATTACCGCCTTTGAGTGAGCTGATACCGCTCGCCGCAGCCGAACGACCGAGCGCA
GCGAGTCAGTGAGCGAGGAAGCGGAAGAGCGCCCAATACGCAAACCGCCTCTCCCCGCGCGTTGGCCGAT
TCATTAATGCAGCTGGCACGACAGGTTTCCCGACTGGAAAGCGGGCAGTGAGCGCAACGCAATTAATGTG
AGTTAGCTCACTCATTAGGCACCCCAGGCTTTACACTTTATGCTTCCGGCTCGTATGTTGTGTGGAATTG
TGAGCGGATAACAATTTCACACAGGAAACAGCTATGACCATGATTACGCCAAGCGCGCAATTAACCCTCA
CTAAAGGGAACAAAAGCTGGAGCTGCAAGCTTAATGTAGTCTTATGCAATACTCTTGTAGTCTTGCAACA
TGGTAACGATGAGTTAGCAACATGCCTTACAAGGAGAGAAAAAGCACCGTGCATGCCGATTGGTGGAAGT
AAGGTGGTACGATCGTGCCTTATTAGGAAGGCAACAGACGGGTCTGACATGGATTGGACGAACCACTGAA
TTGCCGCATTGCAGAGATATTGTATTTAAGTGCCTAGCTCGATACATAAACGGGTCTCTCTGGTTAGACC
AGATCTGAGCCTGGGAGCTCTCTGGCTAACTAGGGAACCCACTGCTTAAGCCTCAATAAAGCTTGCCTTG
AGTGCTTCAAGTAGTGTGTGCCCGTCTGTTGTGTGACTCTGGTAACTAGAGATCCCTCAGACCCTTTTAG
TCAGTGTGGAAAATCTCTAGCAGTGGCGCCCGAACAGGGACTTGAAAGCGAAAGGGAAACCAGAGGAGCT
CTCTCGACGCAGGACTCGGCTTGCTGAAGCGCGCACGGCAAGAGGCGAGGGGCGGCGACTGGTGAGTACG
CCAAAAATTTTGACTAGCGGAGGCTAGAAGGAGAGAGATGGGTGCGAGAGCGTCAGTATTAAGCGGGGGA
GAATTAGATCGCGATGGGAAAAAATTCGGTTAAGGCCAGGGGGAAAGAAAAAATATAAATTAAAACATAT
AGTATGGGCAAGCAGGGAGCTAGAACGATTCGCAGTTAATCCTGGCCTGTTAGAAACATCAGAAGGCTGT
AGACAAATACTGGGACAGCTACAACCATCCCTTCAGACAGGATCAGAAGAACTTAGATCATTATATAATA
CAGTAGCAACCCTCTATTGTGTGCATCAAAGGATAGAGATAAAAGACACCAAGGAAGCTTTAGACAAGAT
AGAGGAAGAGCAAAACAAAAGTAAGACCACCGCACAGCAAGCGGCCGCTGATCTTCAGACCTGGAGGAGG
AGATATGAGGGACAATTGGAGAAGTGAATTATATAAATATAAAGTAGTAAAAATTGAACCATTAGGAGTA
GCACCCACCAAGGCAAAGAGAAGAGTGGTGCAGAGAGAAAAAAGAGCAGTGGGAATAGGAGCTTTGTTCC
TTGGGTTCTTGGGAGCAGCAGGAAGCACTATGGGCGCAGCGTCAATGACGCTGACGGTACAGGCCAGACA
ATTATTGTCTGGTATAGTGCAGCAGCAGAACAATTTGCTGAGGGCTATTGAGGCGCAACAGCATCTGTTG
CAACTCACAGTCTGGGGCATCAAGCAGCTCCAGGCAAGAATCCTGGCTGTGGAAAGATACCTAAAGGATC
AACAGCTCCTGGGGATTTGGGGTTGCTCTGGAAAACTCATTTGCACCACTGCTGTGCCTTGGAATGCTAG
TTGGAGTAATAAATCTCTGGAACAGATTTGGAATCACACGACCTGGATGGAGTGGGACAGAGAAATTAAC
AATTACACAAGCTTAATACACTCCTTAATTGAAGAATCGCAAAACCAGCAAGAAAAGAATGAACAAGAAT
TATTGGAATTAGATAAATGGGCAAGTTTGTGGAATTGGTTTAACATAACAAATTGGCTGTGGTATATAAA
ATTATTCATAATGATAGTAGGAGGCTTGGTAGGTTTAAGAATAGTTTTTGCTGTACTTTCTATAGTGAAT
AGAGTTAGGCAGGGATATTCACCATTATCGTTTCAGACCCACCTCCCAACCCCGAGGGGACCCAGAGAGG
GCCTATTTCCCATGATTCCTTCATATTTGCATATACGATACAAGGCTGTTAGAGAGATAATTAGAATTAA
TTTGACTGTAAACACAAAGATATTAGTACAAAATACGTGACGTAGAAAGTAATAATTTCTTGGGTAGTTT
GCAGTTTTAAAATTATGTTTTAAAATGGACTATCATATGCTTACCGTAACTTGAAAGTATTTCGATTTCT
TGGCTTTATATATCTTGTGGAAAGGACGAAACACCGCCACGTTGGTCTCACATCGAGTTTTAGAGCTAGA
AATAGCAAGTTAAAATAAGGCTAGTCCGTTATCAACTTGAAAAAGTGGCACCGAGTCGGTGCTTTTTTAA
GCTTGGCGTAACTAGATCTTGAGACAAATGGCAGTATTCATCCACAATTTTAAAAGAAAAGGGGGGATTG
GGGGGTACAGTGCAGGGGAAAGAATAGTAGACATAATAGCAACAGACATACAAACTAAAGAATTACAAAA
ACAAATTACAAAAATTCAAAATTTTCGGGTTTATTACAGGGACAGCAGAGATCCACTTTGGCGCCGGCTC
GAGGGGG
Features (pLannotate 1.2.2; 29 found; start..end, strand, type, name):
     14..80      +  CDS            small t antigen (fragment): SV40 (simian virus 40) small t antigen
    106..317     +  promoter       EF-1α core promoter: core promoter for human elongation factor EF-1α
    318..1256    +  intron         EF-1α intron A: intron upstream of the start codon of human EF-1α
   1278..1877    +  CDS            PuroR (fragment): puromycin N-acetyltransferase; pac from Streptomyces; confers resistance to puromycin
   1893..2481    +  misc_feature   WPRE: woodchuck hepatitis virus posttranscriptional regulatory element
   2532..2551    +  misc_feature   cPPT/CTS (fragment): central polypurine tract and central termination sequence of HIV-1
   2553..2786    +  LTR            3' LTR (ΔU3): self-inactivating 3' long terminal repeat (LTR) from HIV-1
   2864..2985    +  polyA_signal   SV40 poly(A) signal: SV40 polyadenylation signal
   3025..3160    +  rep_origin     SV40 ori: SV40 origin of replication
   3181..3199    -  promoter       T7 promoter: promoter for bacteriophage T7 RNA polymerase
   3207..3362    +  CDS            lacZα (fragment): LacZα fragment of β-galactosidase; lacZ fragment
   3367..3795    +  rep_origin     f1 ori (sequence partly withheld): f1 bacteriophage origin of replication; arrow indicates direction of (+) strand synthesis
   3848..3952    +  promoter       AmpR promoter: bla
   3953..4813    +  CDS            AmpR: β-lactamase; bla; confers resistance to ampicillin, carbenicillin, and related antibiotics
   4984..5572    +  rep_origin     ori: high-copy-number ColE1/pMB1/pBR322/pUC origin of replication
   5755..5847    +  CDS            lacI (fragment): lac repressor; lacI; The lac repressor binds to the lac operator to inhibit transcription in E. coli. This inhibition can be relieved by adding lactose or isopropyl-β-D-thiogalactopyranoside (IPTG).
   5860..5881    +  protein_bind   CAP binding site: CAP binding activates transcription in the presence of cAMP. E. coli catabolite activator protein
   5896..5926    +  promoter       lac promoter: promoter for the E. coli lac operon
   5934..5950    +  protein_bind   lac operator: The lac repressor binds to the lac operator to inhibit transcription in E. coli. This inhibition can be relieved by adding lactose or isopropyl-β-D-thiogalactopyranoside (IPTG). lac repressor encoded by lacI
   5995..6013    +  promoter       T3 promoter: promoter for bacteriophage T3 RNA polymerase
   6041..6267    +  promoter       RSV promoter: Rous sarcoma virus enhancer/promoter
   6268..6448    +  LTR            5' LTR (truncated): truncated 5' long terminal repeat (LTR) from HIV-1
   6495..6620    +  misc_feature   HIV-1 Ψ: packaging signal of human immunodeficiency virus type 1
   6604..6967    +  CDS            HIV-1 gag (fragment): gag protein from human immunodeficiency virus 1; gag
   7113..7346    +  misc_feature   RRE: The Rev response element (RRE) of HIV-1 allows for Rev-dependent mRNA export from the nucleus to the cytoplasm.
   7723..7749    +  CDS            Rev (fragment): human immunodeficiency virus 1 (HIV-1) Rev protein; rev; enhances nuclear export of unspliced and incompletely spliced viral mRNAs
   7753..7993    +  promoter       U6 promoter: RNA polymerase III promoter for human U6 snRNA
   8023..8098    +  misc_RNA       gRNA scaffold: guide RNA scaffold for the Streptococcus pyogenes CRISPR/Cas9 system
   8154..8271    +  misc_feature   cPPT/CTS: central polypurine tract and central termination sequence of HIV-1
