[The description below was written by a language model from this plasmid's Addgene catalogue record and pLannotate feature annotations shown in this document.]
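Description:
PRKCE gRNA (BRDN0001148861) is a third-generation lentiviral CRISPR guide plasmid built on the lentiGuide-Puro backbone, carrying a single guide RNA directed against human PRKCE (protein kinase C epsilon, designed against the NM_005400.2 transcript). It is propagated in E. coli as a high-copy plasmid through a ColE1/pUC-type origin with ampicillin selection from the β-lactamase gene. The backbone also retains an f1 origin, an SV40 origin and poly(A) signal, T7 and T3 promoters, and remnants of the lac region.

The lentiviral transfer cassette begins with an RSV promoter fused to a truncated HIV-1 5' LTR, which makes genomic RNA production in packaging cells Tat-independent. This is followed by the Ψ packaging signal with a gag fragment, the Rev response element for nuclear export of the unspliced genome, and a central polypurine tract that aids nuclear import. Within this frame, a human U6 RNA polymerase III promoter drives the PRKCE-specific spacer joined to the Streptococcus pyogenes Cas9 guide scaffold. A separate EF-1α core promoter with its intron A expresses puromycin N-acetyltransferase so that transduced mammalian cells can be selected. A WPRE downstream enhances transcript expression, and the ΔU3 3' LTR renders the integrated provirus self-inactivating.

The plasmid does not encode Cas9, so it must be paired with a separate Cas9 lentiviral vector or used in cells that already express the nuclease. It belongs to a human kinome guide collection designed under optimized sgRNA rules, and it is suited to knockout of PRKCE in human cells.
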