Addgene plasmid #76789: PRKCE gRNA (BRDN0001148861)
Purpose: 3rd generation lentiviral gRNA plasmid targeting human PRKCE
Depositing lab: John Doench & David Root. Depositing organization: Broad Institute. Publication: Optimized sgRNA design to maximize activity and minimize off-target effects of CRISPR-Cas9. Doench JG, Fusi N, Sullender M, Hegde M, Vaimberg EW, Donovan KF, Smith I, Tothova Z, Wilen C, Orchard R, Virgin HW, Listgarten J, Root DE. Nat Biotechnol. 2016 Jan 18. doi: 10.1038/nbt.3437. PubMed 26780180.
Backbone
  Vector backbone: lentiGuide-Puro
  Backbone manufacturer: Zhang Lab (Addgene plasmid # 52963)
  Vector type: Mammalian Expression, Lentiviral, CRISPR
  Selectable markers: Puromycin
Growth in bacteria
  Bacterial resistance: Ampicillin, 100 μg/mL
  Growth temperature: 37°C
  Growth strain: DH5alpha
  Copy number: High Copy
Gene/Insert
  Gene/Insert name: PRKCE (alt names: PRKCE; NM_005400.2)
  gRNA/shRNA sequence: CCACGTTGGTCTCACATCGA
  Species: H. sapiens (human)
  Entrez Gene: PRKCE (a.k.a. PKCE, nPKC-epsilon)
  Promoter: hU6
  Cloning method: Unknown
  Sequencing primers: 5′ U6-F; 3′ pS2-R
Terms and licenses: Academic/Nonprofit Terms; Industry Terms: Not Available to Industry
Depositor comments: The gRNA was designed to target the following Genbank reference sequence(s): NM_005400.2. Note that this plasmid does NOT contain Cas9. It should be used in conjunction with lentiCas9-Blast (Addgene #52962) or otherwise with cell lines already expressing Cas9. Browse the full kinome gRNA library at http://www.addgene.org/pooled-library/broadgpp-human-kinome/ or visit http://www.broadinstitute.org/rnai/public/ for detailed protocols and information.
How to cite: PRKCE gRNA (BRDN0001148861) was a gift from John Doench & David Root (Addgene plasmid # 76789 ; http://n2t.net/addgene:76789 ; RRID:Addgene_76789)
