>Addgene plasmid #76789 | PRKCE gRNA (BRDN0001148861) | depositor partial sequence | sequence record 144249 | Target Sequence
CCACGTTGGTCTCACATCGA
