>Addgene plasmid #76789 | PRKCE gRNA (BRDN0001148861) | addgene partial sequence | sequence record 186509 | hU6-F
ACGTAGAAAGTAATAATTTCTTGGGTAGTTTGCAGCTTTTAAAATTATGTTTTAAAATGGACTATCATAT
GCTTACCGTAACTTGAAAGTATTTCGATTTCTTGGCTTTATATATCTTGTGGAAAGGACGAAACACCGCC
ACGTTGGTCTCACATCGAGTTTTAGAGCTAGAAATAGCAAGTTAAAATAAGGCTAGTCCGTTATCAACTT
GAAAAAGTGGCACCGAGTCGGTGCTTTTTTAAGCTTGGCGTAACTAGATCTTGAGACAAATGGCAGTATT
CATCCACAATTTTAAAAGAAAAGGGGGGATTGGGGGGTACAGTGCAGGGGAAAGAATAGTAGACATAATA
GCAACAGACATACAAACTAAAGAATTACAAAAACAAATTACAAAAATTCAAAATTTTCGGGTTTATTACA
GGGACAGCAGAGATCCACTTTGGCGCCGGCTCGAGGGGGCCCGGGTGCAAAGATGGATAAAGTTTTAAAC
AGAGAGGAATCTTTGCAGCTAATGGACCTTCTAGGTCTTGAAAGGAGTGGGAATTGGCTCCGGTGCCCGT
CAGTGGGCAG
